Addgene plasmid #62278: pJZC519
Purpose: Yeast dCas9-VP64 expression plasmid
Depositing lab: Wendell Lim & Stanley Qi. Depositing organization: University of California, San Francisco (UCSF). Publication: Engineering Complex Synthetic Transcriptional Programs with CRISPR RNA Scaffolds. Zalatan JG, Lee ME, Almeida R, Gilbert LA, Whitehead EH, La Russa M, Tsai JC, Weissman JS, Dueber JE, Qi LS, Lim WA. Cell. 2014 Dec 18. pii: S0092-8674(14)01570-0. doi: 10.1016/j.cell.2014.11.052. PubMed 25533786.
Backbone
  Vector backbone: pNH605
  Vector type: Yeast Expression
  Selectable markers: LEU2
Growth in bacteria
  Bacterial resistance: Ampicillin, 100 μg/mL
  Growth temperature: 37°C
  Growth strain: Stbl3
  Copy number: Unknown
Gene/Insert
  Gene/Insert name: dCas9-VP64
  Species: S. Pyogenes
  Mutation: Has mutations in the RuvC1 and HNH domains to render it catalytically inactive
  Promoter: pTdh3
  Tag / fusion protein: Has a VP64 fusion (C terminal on insert)
  Cloning method: Gibson Cloning
  Sequencing primers: 5′ CGGTAGGTATTGATTGTAATTCTG
Terms and licenses: Academic/Nonprofit Terms; Industry Terms: Not Available to Industry
How to cite: pJZC519 was a gift from Wendell Lim & Stanley Qi (Addgene plasmid # 62278 ; http://n2t.net/addgene:62278 ; RRID:Addgene_62278)
