[The description below was written by a language model from this plasmid's Addgene catalogue record and pLannotate feature annotations shown in this document.]
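Description:
pJZC519 is a yeast expression plasmid of about 12.3 kb, built on the pNH605 backbone, that produces a catalytically dead Streptococcus pyogenes Cas9 fused to the VP64 transcriptional activation domain. In E. coli it is maintained through a high-copy ColE1/pUC-type origin and selected with ampicillin via the bla gene. An f1 origin and remnants of a pBluescript-style cloning region (lac promoter/operator, lacZα fragment, T3 and T7 promoters) are also present. In yeast, selection is by leucine prototrophy through a complete LEU2 gene with its own promoter. The feature table shows no yeast replication origin (neither 2μ nor CEN/ARS). It does show additional fragments of the LEU2 locus and neighbouring yeast sequences (including an NFS1 fragment) flanking the cassette. This arrangement is consistent with an integrating vector targeted to the LEU2 region, although the record does not state this explicitly.

The payload is driven by the strong constitutive TDH3 (GAP) promoter, which sits directly upstream of the roughly 4.1 kb cas9 open reading frame. According to the record, mutations in the RuvC1 and HNH nuclease domains abolish DNA cleavage while leaving guide-RNA-directed DNA binding intact. The C-terminal VP64 fusion consists of tandem repeats of the herpes simplex VP16 minimal activation domain, and the annotation software picks it up only as a short VP48-like fragment. The transcription terminator is not annotated.

No guide RNA cassette appears in the feature table, so a guide RNA would have to be supplied separately for the protein to act as a programmable activator (CRISPRa) at chosen promoters. The construct was made for work on engineering synthetic transcriptional programs in yeast using CRISPR RNA scaffolds.
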