Features (pLannotate 1.2.2; 25 found; start..end, strand, type, name):
     59..136     +  CDS            YO192_YEAST (fragment): Experimental evidence at protein level: Swiss-Prot protein existence level 1. From Saccharomyces cerevisiae (strain ATCC 204508 / S288c) (Baker's yeast).
    276..683     +  promoter       LEU2 promoter: S. cerevisiae LEU2
   1199..2293    +  CDS            LEU2: LEU3_YEAST - Experimental evidence at protein level: Swiss-Prot protein existence level 1. Catalyzes the oxidation of 3-carboxy-2-hydroxy-4- methylpentanoate (3-isopropylmalate) to 3-carboxy-4-methyl-2- oxopentanoate. The product decarboxylates to 4-methyl-2 oxopentanoate. From Saccharomyces cerevisiae (strain ATCC 204508 / S288c) (Baker's yeast).
   2522..3188    +  promoter       GAP promoter: S. cerevisiae TDH3; promoter for glyceraldehyde-3-phosphate dehydrogenase
   3198..7298    +  CDS            cas9: CAS9_STRP1 - Also known as csn1 From Streptococcus pyogenes serotype M1.
   7380..7402    +  CDS            VP48 (fragment): 3 tandem repeats of the minimal activation domain of herpes simplex virus VP16 (Cheng et al., 2013)
   7551..7574    -  misc_feature   MCS (fragment): pBluescript multiple cloning site
   8270..8322    +  CDS            LEU2 (fragment): 3-isopropylmalate dehydrogenase, required for leucine biosynthesis; S. cerevisiae LEU2; yeast auxotrophic marker
   8684..8794    -  CDS            NFS1 (fragment): NFS1_YEAST - Also known as SPL1 From Saccharomyces cerevisiae (strain ATCC 204508 / S288c) (Baker's yeast).
   8840..8858    -  promoter       T7 promoter: promoter for bacteriophage T7 RNA polymerase
   8861..9018    +  CDS            lacZα (fragment): LacZα fragment of β-galactosidase; lacZ fragment
   9022..9450    +  rep_origin     f1 ori (sequence partly withheld): f1 bacteriophage origin of replication; arrow indicates direction of (+) strand synthesis
   9478..9529    -  misc_feature   bom (fragment): basis of mobility region from pBR322
   9585..9677    -  CDS            URA3 (fragment): PYRF_YEAST - Experimental evidence at protein level: Swiss-Prot protein existence level 1. From Saccharomyces cerevisiae (strain ATCC 204508 / S288c) (Baker's yeast).
   9677..9809    -  promoter       URA3 promoter (fragment): S. cerevisiae URA3
   9817..9866    -  misc_feature   bom (fragment): basis of mobility region from pBR322
   9968..10003   -  CDS            rop (fragment): Rop protein, which maintains plasmids at low copy number; rop
  10115..10219   +  promoter       AmpR promoter: bla
  10220..11080   +  CDS            AmpR: β-lactamase; bla; confers resistance to ampicillin, carbenicillin, and related antibiotics
  11251..11839   +  rep_origin     ori: high-copy-number ColE1/pMB1/pBR322/pUC origin of replication
  12022..12114   +  CDS            lacI (fragment): lac repressor; lacI; The lac repressor binds to the lac operator to inhibit transcription in E. coli. This inhibition can be relieved by adding lactose or isopropyl-β-D-thiogalactopyranoside (IPTG).
  12127..12148   +  protein_bind   CAP binding site: CAP binding activates transcription in the presence of cAMP. E. coli catabolite activator protein
  12163..12193   +  promoter       lac promoter: promoter for the E. coli lac operon
  12197..12219   +  protein_bind   lac operator (fragment): The lac repressor binds to the lac operator to inhibit transcription in E. coli. This inhibition can be relieved by adding lactose or isopropyl-β-D-thiogalactopyranoside (IPTG). lac repressor encoded by lacI
  12262..12280   +  promoter       T3 promoter: promoter for bacteriophage T3 RNA polymerase
>Addgene plasmid #62278 | pJZC519 | depositor full sequence | sequence record 111851 | pJZC519 sequence 12292 bps
GGCCGGCCATTTAAATGTTTAAACGGCCACGCTGGCCGAGGAGAACTTCTAGTATATCTACATACCTAAT
ATTATTGCCTTATTAAAAATGGAATCCCAACAATTACATCAAAATCCACATTCTCTTCAAAATCAATTGT
CCTGTACTTCCTTGTTCATGTGTGTTCAAAAACGTTATATTTATAGGATAATTATACTCTATTTCTCAAC
AAGTAATTGGTTGTTTGGCCGAGCGGTCTAAGGCGCCTGATTCAAGAAATATCTTGACCGCAGTTAACTG
TGGGAATACTCAGGTATCGTAAGATGCAAGAGTTCGAATCTCTTAGCAACCATTATTTTTTTCCTCAACA
TAACGAGAACACACAGGGGCGCTATCGCACAGAATCAAATTCGATGACTGGAAATTTTTTGTTAATTTCA
GAGGTCGCCTGACGCATATACCTTTTTCAACTGAAAAATTGGGAGAAAAAGGAAAGGTGAGAGCGCCGGA
ACCGGCTTTTCATATAGAATAGAGAAGCGTTCATGACTAAATGCTTGCATCACAATACTTGAAGTTGACA
ATATTATTTAAGGACCTATTGTTTTTTCCAATAGGTGGTTAGCAATCGTCTTACTTTCTAACTTTTCTTA
CCTTTTACATTTCAGCAATATATATATATATATTTCAAGGATATACCATTCTAATGTCTGCCCCTAAGTT
ACCAATAGATAGCGGTTTAATATAAGGTTTCAACAAGAAATATTTTGTGAAAATCAAAAGTTAATAGTTT
CACTGTCGAAAATATGAAAGTTTAAGTTTTCAGTTCATCCCATTGTAGTTATCAAATTTCTGTGTTTCCC
GTATATGTGTGCTCTGTATTCATCGCTATCTTGAAACTGGTTATGATCGTTGCGCATGTGACCTGTATCG
CTCAAAAGAGCCCGGCACCGGTACCGGGCAAAAGCCCCTAGCAAGCTAAAATGATTCAACTTTCGTAGTA
ATTTGTTCAACCGGTCACAGTAAAGTCAATGACTAACTTTTGAATCGAGGATGTATTTCCAATTGAAAGC
AATGTATATATAAACCATTGTGTTGAAGCTTGTCTTACAGTTTTCTTGTATCCTCCCATTGTTCATATAG
TACTTAAAGTACCATAATCCTTAAAGAACAAACTTGAAAGAGAATACACTATACACAACTAATAAATAAA
GAATAATCATGGCTGTGACCAAGACAATTGTAGTTCTACCAGGTGACCATGTTGGTCAAGAAATCACTGA
AGAGGCCATTAAAGTTTTAAATGCTATTCAGGAATGTCGTCCAGACAAGGTCAATTTCAAGTTTGATCAT
CATTTGATCGGTGGTGCTGCAATTGATGCCACTGGTGTTCCATTACCAGACGAAGCTTTGGAGGCCTCTA
AGAAAGCTGATGCCGTGCTTCTGGGTGCTGTTGGTGGTCCAAAATGGGGTACTGGCGCTGTCAGACCAGA
ACAAGGTCTTTTGAAAATCCGTAAGGAGTTGCAATTGTATGCTAATCTAAGACCATGTAATTTTGCATCT
GATTCCTTACTAGATCTATCGCCATTGAAGCCTGAAATTGCAAGAGGTACAGATTTCGTCGTTGTTAGAG
AACTAGTGGGTGGTATTTATTTCGGGGAGAGAAAAGAAGATGAAGGTGATGGTGTCGCCTGGGATAGCGA
AAAGTATTCTGTGCCCGAAGTTCAAAGAATCACTAGAATGGCTGCTTTCATGGCTCTGCAACACAACCCA
CCTTTACCTATTTGGTCTCTAGATAAAGCCAACGTTCTAGCATCATCAAGATTATGGAGAAAAACAGTGG
AAGAGACGATTAAGAATGAATTCCCACAATTGACTGTTCAACATCAATTGATTGATTCCGCTGCTATGAT
CTTGGTTAAGAACCCAACTCATCTAAATGGTATTATTATCACAAACAATATGTTTGGTGATATTATCTCC
GATGAAGCCTCCGTGATCCCAGGTTCGTTAGGATTACTTCCATCTGCCTCCTTGGCATCTCTTCCAGATA
AGAATACGGCATTTGGTTTATATGAGCCATGTCATGGCTCTGCTCCAGACTTACCAAAGGGAAAGGTTAA
CCCCGTAGCAACAATCCTATCTGCTGCTATGATGTTGAAGTTGTCTCTGGACCTGTTCGAAGAAGGTGAA
ATTATAGAACAAGCAGTCAAGAAAGTGTTGGATTCTGGTATCAGAACAGCGGATCTAAAGGGTACCAACT
CTACTACTGAGGTCGGTGATGCAGTAGCGAAAGCTGTCAGGGAACTATTAGCTTAGACTTAGTAGATGTA
CAGTTGCATACATAAGTCTGAACAGAAAGAAGTAAATATCATATCTAGTTCGGTTTAGAAATCAGTGACT
ATATTGGTTTTGACCAGATCGCAATCCTTGCAAGCATTTAGTAATGACTATCAAACCGGTGAATCATCTG
ATAAGGCTATATTAGCTTGTGCATTCGCATGTATCGGGAAACGAACGGTACCGGGCCCCAGTTCGAGTTT
ATCATTATCAATACTGCCATTTCAAAGAATACGTAAATAATTAATAGTAGTGATTTTCCTAACTTTATTT
AGTCAAAAAATTAGCCTTTTAATTCTGCTGTAACCCGTACATGCCCAAAATAGGGGGCGGGTTACACAGA
ATATATAACATCGTAGGTGTCTGGGTGAACAGTTTATTCCTGGCATCCACTAAATATAATGGAGCCCGCT
TTTTAAGCTGGCATCCAGAAAAAAAAAGAATCCCAGCACCAAAATATTGTTTTCTTCACCAACCATCAGT
TCATAGGTCCATTCTCTTAGCGCAACTACAGAGAACAGGGGCACAAACAGGCAAAAAACGGGCACAACCT
CAATGGAGTGATGCAACCTGCCTGGAGTAAATGATGACACAAGGCAATTGACCCACGCATGTATCTATCT
CATTTTCTTACACCTTCTATTACCTTCTGCTCTCTCTGATTTGGAAAAAGCTGAAAAAAAAGGTTGAAAC
CAGTTCCCTGAAATTATTCCCCTACTTGACTAATAAGTATATAAAGACGGTAGGTATTGATTGTAATTCT
GTAAATCTATTTCTTAAACTTCTTAAATTCTACTTTTATAGTTAGTCTTTTTTTTAGTTTTAAAACACCA
AGAACTTAGTTTCGAATAAACACACATAAACAAACAAAATGCTCGAGGACAAGAAGTATTCTATCGGACT
GGCCATCGGGACTAATAGCGTCGGGTGGGCCGTGATCACTGACGAGTACAAGGTGCCCTCTAAGAAGTTC
AAGGTGCTCGGGAACACCGACCGGCATTCCATCAAGAAAAATCTGATCGGAGCTCTCCTCTTTGATTCAG
GGGAGACCGCTGAAGCAACCCGCCTCAAGCGGACTGCTAGACGGCGGTACACCAGGAGGAAGAACCGGAT
TTGTTACCTTCAAGAGATATTCTCCAACGAAATGGCAAAGGTCGACGACAGCTTCTTCCATAGGCTGGAA
GAATCATTCCTCGTGGAAGAGGATAAGAAGCATGAACGGCATCCCATCTTCGGTAATATCGTCGACGAGG
TGGCCTATCACGAGAAATACCCAACCATCTACCATCTTCGCAAAAAGCTGGTGGACTCAACCGACAAGGC
AGACCTCCGGCTTATCTACCTGGCCCTGGCCCACATGATCAAGTTCAGAGGCCACTTCCTGATCGAGGGC
GACCTCAATCCTGACAATAGCGATGTGGATAAACTGTTCATCCAGCTGGTGCAGACTTACAACCAGCTCT
TTGAAGAGAACCCCATCAATGCAAGCGGAGTCGATGCCAAGGCCATTCTGTCAGCCCGGCTGTCAAAGAG
CCGCAGACTTGAGAATCTTATCGCTCAGCTGCCGGGTGAAAAGAAAAATGGACTGTTCGGGAACCTGATT
GCTCTTTCACTTGGGCTGACTCCCAATTTCAAGTCTAATTTCGACCTGGCAGAGGATGCCAAGCTGCAAC
TGTCCAAGGACACCTATGATGACGATCTCGACAACCTCCTGGCCCAGATCGGTGACCAATACGCCGACCT
TTTCCTTGCTGCTAAGAATCTTTCTGACGCCATCCTGCTGTCTGACATTCTCCGCGTGAACACTGAAATC
ACCAAGGCCCCTCTTTCAGCTTCAATGATTAAGCGGTATGATGAGCACCACCAGGACCTGACCCTGCTTA
AGGCACTCGTCCGGCAGCAGCTTCCGGAGAAGTACAAGGAAATCTTCTTTGACCAGTCAAAGAATGGATA
CGCCGGCTACATCGACGGAGGTGCCTCCCAAGAGGAATTTTATAAGTTTATCAAACCTATCCTTGAGAAG
ATGGACGGCACCGAAGAGCTCCTCGTGAAACTGAATCGGGAGGATCTGCTGCGGAAGCAGCGCACTTTCG
ACAATGGGAGCATTCCCCACCAGATCCATCTTGGGGAGCTTCACGCCATCCTTCGGCGCCAAGAGGACTT
CTACCCCTTTCTTAAGGACAACAGGGAGAAGATTGAGAAAATTCTCACTTTCCGCATCCCCTACTACGTG
GGACCCCTCGCCAGAGGAAATAGCCGGTTTGCTTGGATGACCAGAAAGTCAGAAGAAACTATCACTCCCT
GGAACTTCGAAGAGGTGGTGGACAAGGGAGCCAGCGCTCAGTCATTCATCGAACGGATGACTAACTTCGA
TAAGAACCTCCCCAATGAGAAGGTCCTGCCGAAACATTCCCTGCTCTACGAGTACTTTACCGTGTACAAC
GAGCTGACCAAGGTGAAATATGTCACCGAAGGGATGAGGAAGCCCGCATTCCTGTCAGGCGAACAAAAGA
AGGCAATTGTGGACCTTCTGTTCAAGACCAATAGAAAGGTGACCGTGAAGCAGCTGAAGGAGGACTATTT
CAAGAAAATTGAATGCTTCGACTCTGTGGAGATTAGCGGGGTCGAAGATCGGTTCAACGCAAGCCTGGGT
ACCTACCATGATCTGCTTAAGATCATCAAGGACAAGGATTTTCTGGACAATGAGGAGAAAGAGGACATCC
TTGAGGACATTGTCCTGACTCTCACTCTGTTCGAGGACCGGGAAATGATCGAGGAGAGGCTTAAGACCTA
CGCCCATCTGTTCGACGATAAAGTGATGAAGCAACTTAAACGGAGAAGATATACCGGATGGGGACGCCTT
AGCCGCAAACTCATCAACGGAATCCGGGACAAACAGAGCGGAAAGACCATTCTTGATTTCCTTAAGAGCG
ACGGATTCGCTAATCGCAACTTCATGCAACTTATCCATGATGATTCCCTGACCTTTAAGGAGGACATCCA
GAAGGCCCAAGTGTCTGGACAAGGTGACTCACTGCACGAGCATATCGCAAATCTGGCTGGTTCACCCGCT
ATTAAGAAGGGTATTCTCCAGACCGTGAAAGTCGTGGACGAGCTGGTCAAGGTGATGGGTCGCCATAAAC
CAGAGAACATTGTCATCGAGATGGCCAGGGAAAACCAGACTACCCAGAAGGGACAGAAGAACAGCAGGGA
GCGGATGAAAAGAATTGAGGAAGGGATTAAGGAGCTCGGGTCACAGATCCTTAAAGAGCACCCGGTGGAA
AACACCCAGCTTCAGAATGAGAAGCTCTATCTGTACTACCTTCAAAATGGACGCGATATGTATGTGGACC
AAGAGCTTGATATCAACAGGCTCTCAGACTACGACGTGGACGCCATCGTCCCTCAGAGCTTCCTCAAAGA
CGACTCAATTGACAATAAGGTGCTGACTCGCTCAGACAAGAACCGGGGAAAGTCAGATAACGTGCCCTCA
GAGGAAGTCGTGAAAAAGATGAAGAACTATTGGCGCCAGCTTCTGAACGCAAAGCTGATCACTCAGCGGA
AGTTCGACAATCTCACTAAGGCTGAGAGGGGCGGACTGAGCGAACTGGACAAAGCAGGATTCATTAAACG
GCAACTTGTGGAGACTCGGCAGATTACTAAACATGTAGCCCAAATCCTTGACTCACGCATGAATACCAAG
TACGACGAAAACGACAAACTTATCCGCGAGGTGAAGGTGATTACCCTGAAGTCCAAGCTGGTCAGCGATT
TCAGAAAGGACTTTCAATTCTACAAAGTGCGGGAGATCAATAACTATCATCATGCTCATGACGCATATCT
GAATGCCGTGGTGGGAACCGCCCTGATCAAGAAGTACCCAAAGCTGGAAAGCGAGTTCGTGTACGGAGAC
TACAAGGTCTACGACGTGCGCAAGATGATTGCCAAATCTGAGCAGGAGATCGGAAAGGCCACCGCAAAGT
ACTTCTTCTACAGCAACATCATGAATTTCTTCAAGACCGAAATCACCCTTGCAAACGGTGAGATCCGGAA
GAGGCCGCTCATCGAGACTAATGGGGAGACTGGCGAAATCGTGTGGGACAAGGGCAGAGATTTCGCTACC
GTGCGCAAAGTGCTTTCTATGCCTCAAGTGAACATCGTGAAGAAAACCGAGGTGCAAACCGGAGGCTTTT
CTAAGGAATCAATCCTCCCCAAGCGCAACTCCGACAAGCTCATTGCAAGGAAGAAGGATTGGGACCCTAA
GAAGTACGGCGGATTCGATTCACCAACTGTGGCTTATTCTGTCCTGGTCGTGGCTAAGGTGGAAAAAGGA
AAGTCTAAGAAGCTCAAGAGCGTGAAGGAACTGCTGGGTATCACCATTATGGAGCGCAGCTCCTTCGAGA
AGAACCCAATTGACTTTCTCGAAGCCAAAGGTTACAAGGAAGTCAAGAAGGACCTTATCATCAAGCTCCC
AAAGTATAGCCTGTTCGAACTGGAGAATGGGCGGAAGCGGATGCTCGCCTCCGCTGGCGAACTTCAGAAG
GGTAATGAGCTGGCTCTCCCCTCCAAGTACGTGAATTTCCTCTACCTTGCAAGCCATTACGAGAAGCTGA
AGGGGAGCCCCGAGGACAACGAGCAAAAGCAACTGTTTGTGGAGCAGCATAAGCATTATCTGGACGAGAT
CATTGAGCAGATTTCCGAGTTTTCTAAACGCGTCATTCTCGCTGATGCCAACCTCGATAAAGTCCTTAGC
GCATACAATAAGCACAGAGACAAACCAATTCGGGAGCAGGCTGAGAATATCATCCACCTGTTCACCCTCA
CCAATCTTGGTGCCCCTGCCGCATTCAAGTACTTCGACACCACCATCGACCGGAAACGCTATACCTCCAC
CAAAGAAGTGCTGGACGCCACCCTCATCCACCAGAGCATCACCGGACTTTACGAAACTCGGATTGACCTC
TCACAGCTCGGAGGGGATGAGGGAGCTCCCAAGAAAAAGCGCAAGGTAGGTAGTTCCGGATCTCCGAAAA
AGAAACGCAAAGTTGGTAGTGATGCTTTAGACGATTTTGACTTAGATATGCTTGGTTCAGACGCGTTAGA
CGACTTCGACCTAGACATGTTAGGCTCAGATGCATTGGACGACTTCGATTTAGATATGTTGGGCTCCGAT
GCCCTAGATGACTTTGATCTAGATATGCTAGGTAGTCCCAAAAAGAAGAGGAAAGTGTAGGCGGCCGCCA
CCGCGGTGGAGCTCTAAGCAAATAGCTAAATTATATACGAATTAATATTATGATTAAGTGTTTACGTGAG
TGCGATATTTTTATTACTATCTTATACAGTTGTATATACTCTATAAAATGAGTTGTCTATTAATTAACGC
GATGAATGCTTTCTGGGTTTACCTCTCCAACAACTCTAGTTTACTTCTCAATACATTCAATTGTATTTGA
TTTGTCAATACTTCATCATTAATCAATTCTATAGTTTTGTTTTTCTCGTTTATTTCCAAATTTAATGCAT
CAATTTTATTATTCAATTTGTCGTTGATTTTGGTTAATGATTTTATGGTTTGATCTCTGGCATTGATTGT
TTGTGTTAGTTTTTCATTATTGATAATTAAATTATTTAAGTTAGTTATCAACTCGGTGTTTTCAAGTTTC
AAGTTTTCAATTTCTTTAGAGTTTATTAGATTTGTCAAAGTTTCTGAATTGCTTGATTGGTCCTGTAGAA
GAGTATTTGTTGTTGTGGATAATTGATTCAATTTTTGAGACAATTGCTGGAAGGCGTTGAAATATCTAGC
ATCAATCTCATGGTTTTTTTCCCGAGAGTCTCGTAGATTCAATTGTTTTAATATATCTTGGGACCACTCT
TGATTTGAACTCATGGAAATTAAACTGGGTGTTGTGTTGTGGTGTAATGATTGTACCCCCTTTGCTTATA
ATTGTGTGGCCACCGAAGTCGGTGATGCTGTCGCCGAAGAAGTTAAGAAAATCCTTGCTTAAAAAGATTC
TCTTTTTTTATGATATTTGTACATAAACTTTATAAATGAAATTCATAATAGAAACGACACGAAATTACAA
AATGGAATATGTTCATAGGGTAGACGAAACTATATACGCAATCTACATACATTTATCAAGAAGGAGAAAA
AGGAGGATGTAAAGGAATACAGGTAAGCAAATTGATACTAATGGCTCAACGTGATAAGGAAAAAGAATTG
CACTTTAACATTAATATTGACAAGGAGGAGGGCACCACACAAAAAGTTAGGTGTAACAGAAAATCATGAA
ACTATGATTCCTAATTTATATATTGGAGGATTTTCTCTAAAAAAAAAAAAATACAACAAATAAAAAACAC
TCAATGACCTGACCATTTGATGGAGTTTAAGTCAATACCTCCTTGAACCATTTCCCATAATGGTGAAAGT
TCCCTCAAGAATTTTACTCTGTCAGAAACGGCCTTAACGACGTAGGCCGGCCATTTAAATGTTTAAACGG
CCACGCTGGCCCAATTCGCCCTATAGTGAGTCGTATTACAATTCACTGGCCGTCGTTTTACAACGTCGTG
ACTGGGAAAACCCTGGCGTTACCCAACTTAATCGCCTTGCAGCACATCCCCCTTTCGCCAGCTGGCGTAA
TAGCGAAGAGGCCCGCACCGATCGCCCTTCCCAACAGTTGCGCAGCCTGAATGGCGAATGG
[124 nt withheld, positions 9022-9145]
C
[91 nt withheld, positions 9147-9237]
A
[49 nt withheld, positions 9239-9287]
CCTTTGACGTTGGAGTCCACGTTCTTT
[37 nt withheld, positions 9315-9351]
ACCCTATCTCGGTCTATTCTTTTGATTTATAAGGGATTTTGCCGATTTCGGCCTATTGGTTAAAAAATGA
GCTGATTTAACAAAAATTTAACGCGAATTTTAACAAAATATTAACGCTTACAATTTCCTGATGCGGTATT
TTCTCCTTACGCATCTGTGCGGTATTTCACACCGCATAGGGTAATAACTGATATAATTAAATTGAAGCTC
TAATTTGTGAGTTTAGTATTAGGATCTCTACCCTTGGCGAAAAGTCCTCTGCCAACAATGATGATATCTG
ATCCACCACTTACAACTTCGTCGACGGTTCTGTACTGCTGACCCAATATGCGTATATATACCAATCTAAG
TCTGTGCTCCTTCCTTCGTTCTTCCTTCTGTTCGGAGATTACCGAATCAAAAAAATTTCAAGGAAACCGA
AATCAAAAAAAAGAATAAAAAAAAAATGATGAATTGAAAAGGTGGTATGGTGCACTCTCAGTACAATCTG
CTCTGATGCCGCATAGTTAAGCCAGCCCCGACACCCGCCAACACCCGCTGACGCGCCCTGACGGGCTTGT
CTGCTCCCGGCATCCGCTTACAGACAAGCTGTGACCGTCTCCGGGAGCTGCATGTGTCAGAGGTTTTCAC
CGTCATCACCGAAACGCGCGAGACGAAAGGGCCTCGTGATACGCCTATTTTTATAGGTTAATGTCATGAT
AATAATGGTTTCTTAGACGTCGGCGCGCCGAGGACGTCAGGTGGCACTTTTCGGGGAAATGTGCGCGGAA
CCCCTATTTGTTTATTTTTCTAAATACATTCAAATATGTATCCGCTCATGAGACAATAACCCTGATAAAT
GCTTCAATAATATTGAAAAAGGAAGAGTATGAGTATTCAACATTTCCGTGTCGCCCTTATTCCCTTTTTT
GCGGCATTTTGCCTTCCTGTTTTTGCTCACCCAGAAACGCTGGTGAAAGTAAAAGATGCTGAAGATCAGT
TGGGTGCACGAGTGGGTTACATCGAACTGGATCTCAACAGCGGTAAGATCCTTGAGAGTTTTCGCCCCGA
AGAACGTTTTCCAATGATGAGCACTTTTAAAGTTCTGCTATGTGGCGCGGTATTATCCCGTATTGACGCC
GGGCAAGAGCAACTCGGTCGCCGCATACACTATTCTCAGAATGACTTGGTTGAGTACTCACCAGTCACAG
AAAAGCATCTTACGGATGGCATGACAGTAAGAGAATTATGCAGTGCTGCCATAACCATGAGTGATAACAC
TGCGGCCAACTTACTTCTGACAACGATCGGAGGACCGAAGGAGCTAACCGCTTTTTTGCACAACATGGGG
GATCATGTAACTCGCCTTGATCGTTGGGAACCGGAGCTGAATGAAGCCATACCAAACGACGAGCGTGACA
CCACGATGCCTGTAGCAATGGCAACAACGTTGCGCAAACTATTAACTGGCGAACTACTTACTCTAGCTTC
CCGGCAACAATTAATAGACTGGATGGAGGCGGATAAAGTTGCAGGACCACTTCTGCGCTCGGCCCTTCCG
GCTGGCTGGTTTATTGCTGATAAATCTGGAGCCGGTGAGCGTGGGTCTCGCGGTATCATTGCAGCACTGG
GGCCAGATGGTAAGCCCTCCCGTATCGTAGTTATCTACACGACGGGGAGTCAGGCAACTATGGATGAACG
AAATAGACAGATCGCTGAGATAGGTGCCTCACTGATTAAGCATTGGTAACTGTCAGACCAAGTTTACTCA
TATATACTTTAGATTGATTTAAAACTTCATTTTTAATTTAAAAGGATCTAGGTGAAGATCCTTTTTGATA
ATCTCATGACCAAAATCCCTTAACGTGAGTTTTCGTTCCACTGAGCGTCAGACCCCGTAGAAAAGATCAA
AGGATCTTCTTGAGATCCTTTTTTTCTGCGCGTAATCTGCTGCTTGCAAACAAAAAAACCACCGCTACCA
GCGGTGGTTTGTTTGCCGGATCAAGAGCTACCAACTCTTTTTCCGAAGGTAACTGGCTTCAGCAGAGCGC
AGATACCAAATACTGTTCTTCTAGTGTAGCCGTAGTTAGGCCACCACTTCAAGAACTCTGTAGCACCGCC
TACATACCTCGCTCTGCTAATCCTGTTACCAGTGGCTGCTGCCAGTGGCGATAAGTCGTGTCTTACCGGG
TTGGACTCAAGACGATAGTTACCGGATAAGGCGCAGCGGTCGGGCTGAACGGGGGGTTCGTGCACACAGC
CCAGCTTGGAGCGAACGACCTACACCGAACTGAGATACCTACAGCGTGAGCTATGAGAAAGCGCCACGCT
TCCCGAAGGGAGAAAGGCGGACAGGTATCCGGTAAGCGGCAGGGTCGGAACAGGAGAGCGCACGAGGGAG
CTTCCAGGGGGAAACGCCTGGTATCTTTATAGTCCTGTCGGGTTTCGCCACCTCTGACTTGAGCGTCGAT
TTTTGTGATGCTCGTCAGGGGGGCGGAGCCTATGGAAAAACGCCAGCAACGCGGCCTTTTTACGGTTCCT
GGCCTTTTGCTGGCCTTTTGCTCACATGTTCTTTCCTGCGTTATCCCCTGATTCTGTGGATAACCGTATT
ACCGCCTTTGAGTGAGCTGATACCGCTCGCCGCAGCCGAACGACCGAGCGCAGCGAGTCAGTGAGCGAGG
AAGCGGAAGAGCGCCCAATACGCAAACCGCCTCTCCCCGCGCGTTGGCCGATTCATTAATGCAGCTGGCA
CGACAGGTTTCCCGACTGGAAAGCGGGCAGTGAGCGCAACGCAATTAATGTGAGTTAGCTCACTCATTAG
GCACCCCAGGCTTTACACTTTATGCTTCCGGCTCCTATGTTGTGTGGAATTGTGAGCGGATAACAATTTC
ACACAGGAAACAGCTATGACCATGATTACGCCAAGCTCGGAATTAACCCTCACTAAAGGGAACAAAAGCT
G
