>Addgene plasmid #62278 | pJZC519 | addgene partial sequence | sequence record 107213 | GPDpro-F 5'-CGGTAGGTATTGATTGTAATTCTG-3'
ATAGTTAGTCTTTTTTTTAGTTTTAAAACACCAAGAACTTAGTTTCGAATAAACACACATAAACAAACAA
AATGCTCGAGGACAAGAAGTATTCTATCGGACTGGCCATCGGGACTAATAGCGTCGGGTGGGCCGTGATC
ACTGACGAGTACAAGGTGCCCTCTAAGAAGTTCAAGGTGCTCGGGAACACCGACCGGCATTCCATCAAGA
AAAATCTGATCGGAGCTCTCCTCTTTGATTCAGGGGAGACCGCTGAAGCAACCCGCCTCAAGCGGACTGC
TAGACGGCGGTACACCAGGAGGAAGAACCGGATTTGTTACCTTCAAGAGATATTCTCCAACGAAATGGCA
AAGGTCGACGACAGCTTCTTCCATAGGCTGGAAGAATCATTCCTCGTGGAAGAGGATAAGAAGCATGAAC
GGCATCCCATCTTCGGTAATATCGTCGACGAGGTGGCCTATCACGAGAAATACCCAACCATCTACCATCT
TCGCAAAAAGCTGGTGGACTCAACCGACAAGGCAGACCTCCGGCTTATCTACCTGGCCCTGGCCCACATG
ATCAAGTTCAGAGGCCACTTCCTGATCGAGGGCGACCTCAATCCTGACAATAGCGATGTGGATAAACTGT
TCATCCAGCTGGTGCAGACTTAC
