>Addgene plasmid #62278 | pJZC519 | addgene partial sequence | sequence record 107217 | M13-F20 5'-TGTAAAACGACGGCCAGT-3'
CATTTAAATGGCCGGCCTACGTCGTTAAGGCCGTTTCTGACAGAGTAAAATTCTTGAGGGAACTTTCACC
ATTATGGGAAATGGTTCAAGGAGGTATTGACTTAAACTCCATCAAATGGTCAGGTCATTGAGTGTTTTTT
ATTTGTTGTATTTTTTTTTTTTTAGAGAAAATCCTCCAATATATAAATTAGGAATCATAGTTTCATGATT
TTCTGTTACACCTAACTTTTTGTGTGGTGCCCTCCTCCTTGTCAATATTAATGTTAAAGTGCAATTCTTT
TTCCTTATCACGTTGAGCCATTAGTATCAATTTGCTTACCTGTATTCCTTTACATCCTCCTTTTTCTCCT
TCTTGATAAATGTATGTAGATTGCGTATATAGTTTCGTCTACCCTATGAACATATTCCATTTTGTAATTT
CGTGTCGTTTCTATTATGAATTTCATTTATAAAGTTTATGTACAAATATCATAAAAAAAGAGAATCTTTT
TAAGCAAGGATTTTCTTAACTTCTTCGGCGACAGCATCACCGACTTCGGTGGCCACACAATTATAAGCAA
AGGGGGTACAATCATTACACCACAACACAACACCCAGTTTAATTTCCATGAGTTCAAATCAAGAGTGGTC
CCAAGATATATTAAAACAATTGAATCTACGAGACTCTC
