>Addgene plasmid #62278 | pJZC519 | addgene partial sequence | sequence record 108338 | pRS-Phy-R 5'-tgttggagaggtaaacccaga-3'
CTCATTTTATAGAGTATATACAACTGTATAAGATAGTAATAAAAATATCGCACTCACGTAAACACTTAAT
CATAATATTAATTCGTATATAATTTAGCTATTTGCTTAGAGCTCCACCGCGGTGGCGGCCGCCTACACTT
TCCTCTTCTTTTTGGGACTACCTAGCATATCTAGATCAAAGTCATCTAGGGCATCGGAGCCCAACATATC
TAAATCGAAGTCGTCCAATGCATCTGAGCCTAACATGTCTAGGTCGAAGTCGTCTAACGCGTCTGAACCA
AGCATATCTAAGTCAAAATCGTCTAAAGCATCACTACCAACTTTGCGTTTCTTTTTCGGAGATCCGGAAC
TACCTACCTTGCGCTTTTTCTTGGGAGCTCCCTCATCCCCTCCGAGCTGTGAGAGGTCAATCCGAGTTTC
GTAAAGTCCGGTGATGCTCTGGTGGATGAGGGTGGCGTCCAGCACTTCTTTGGTGGAGGTATAGCGTTTC
CGGTCGATGGTGGTGTCGAAGTACTTGAATGCGGCAGGGGCACCAAGATTGGTGAGGGTGAACAGGTGGA
TGATATTCTCAGCCTGCTCCCGAATTGGTTTGTCTCTGTGCTTATTGTATGCGCTAAGGACTTTATCGAG
GTTGGCATCAGCGAGAATGACGCGTTTAGAAAACTCGGAAATCTGCTCAATGATCTCGTCCAGATAATGC
TTATGCTGCTCCACAAACAGTTGCTTTTGCTCGTTGTCCTC
